LOCUS       pGWKS9 8393 bp DNA circular SYN 10-Aug-2018
DEFINITION  -
ACCESSION   -
KEYWORDS    -
SOURCE      -
FEATURES             Location/Qualifiers
     misc_feature    complement(1..750)
                     /note="Safe Haven (CNAG_00778 side)"
     regulatory      complement(751..770)
                     /note="spacer"
     terminator      complement(751..1018)
                     /note="TRP1 terminator"
     CDS             751..2433
                     /note="NAT cassette"
     CDS             complement(1019..1600)
     promoter        complement(1601..2433)
                     /note="ACT1 promoter"
     gene            complement(join(2570..>2783,<5373..5458))
                     /note="lacZ [Split]"
     misc_feature    join(2763..>2783,<5373..5402)
                     /note="MCS [Split]"
     regulatory      2784..4005
                     /note="TEF1 promoter"
     CDS             4006..4722
                     /note="mTurquoise2"
     regulatory      4723..5366
                     /note="ADE6 terminator"
     promoter        5459..5580
                     /note="lac promoter"
     rep_origin      5800..6467
                     /note="pUC origin"
     gene            6618..7475
                     /note="bla"
     misc_feature    complement(7616..8365)
                     /note="Safe Haven (CNAG_00777 side)"
     misc_feature    complement(8366..8393)
                     /note="Linker sequence"
BASE COUNT  2015 A 2210 C 2058 G 2110 T 0 OTHER
ORIGIN
        1 ACCAAACCAG TCTGTGCCAA GTGGATTGCT TATGCATCGA GTGGCGAGCC CACTGACCTC
       61 TGGGCCCCTT TTTTGAACTA TAAAAAGCGG CCAAGTCTGA TTTCGGTCTC ACAATCATCA
      121 ACATCGACTT CTCTTTTCGC CTCGATCAAC CTAAACAACG GTCACTCAGC CATGAACTGG
      181 ACAATGGAAT ATTTCGCCTT GCCTTGGATC TTTGGCCTCT AGACTCAATC AACGTCAGGA
      241 TAAAGGTGAG CATAGGTTGC TCACTCACTG TAGCCTTTTT TTCCCTTCTT CTTGGTCCAG
      301 ATGGTTCCCA AGGCTCTATA AAGTGTATCT GTCAGTTCCA CTTCCTTACT CCGAAGCGAT
      361 TCAGAGTTGT AAAGTGCGTC TGACCCCCTG ATTATATCTC AAAGTCCCTT CACAAATTCA
      421 GACATGATGC GATAAAGTGC CGGATTGTCA TTCGCGTCTT GTGACTGTAT AGAAAGTGCC
      481 GGCATCCTCT TTTCTTTTCC TCTTTGGCCG AGCGACTCAG AGTTGTGAAG CCTGCTGGTA
      541 TCTGTCTGTT CCCTTGCCCT GATAAAGAAT ATCGAAGAGC ATTTCTTTGA TTCACAATAC
      601 GTTGACGAAT GGTGTGATGG ATCCTAAGCA GCGCCAGCCC TTTGAACTTG TGTCGAAAAA
      661 AAAAAAAAAA CAGCATATGA TACGTAAAGG GAAGAAAAGG ATGGAGCTGA CTGTTTTGAC
      721 AGGCATAATT TTGAGCGTGC TTCATTGGCC GGTTTATCTG TATTAACACG GAAGAGATGT
      781 AGAAACTAGC TTCCTGGTTT CAGAGACAAG GAGCCATGAA GATCCTGAGG ATTCAACGGC
      841 GTTGCTGAGG GTGGGAAGGA TGGTATTGTT GTCTGTAGAT AGATTAATGG GCATATAATG
      901 TCAAAAAAGA TGATTGACAC GATGTCTGTC TCGAATTCGC AGTGTGCTAA AATTGTATCA
      961 CTTCTCTAAT ATGTATATAT ACACCCTCTA AGGAAAATTA ACCCCTTACC GCCTTCACGA
     1021 ATTCTTAGGG GCAGGGCATG CTCATGTAGA GCGCCTGCTC GCCGTCCGAG GCGGTGCCGT
     1081 CGTACAGGGC GGTGTCCAGG CCGCAGAGGG TGAACCCCAT CCGCCGGTAC GCGTGGATAG
     1141 CCGGTGCGTT AACGTTGGTG ACCTCCAGCC AGAGGTGCCC GGCGCCCCGC TCGCGGGCGA
     1201 ACTCCGTCGC GAGCCCCATC AACGCGCGCC CGACCCCGTG CCCCCGGTGC TCCGGGGCGA
     1261 CCTCGATGTC CTCGACGGTC AGCCGGCGGT TCCAGCCGGA GTACGAGACG ACCACGAAGC
     1321 CCGCCAGGTC GCCGTCGTCC CCGTACGCGA CGAACGTCCG GGAGTCCGGG TCGCCGTCCT
     1381 CCCCGTCGTC CGATTCGTCG TCCGATTCGT CGTCGGGGAA CACCTTGGTC AGGGGCGGGT
     1441 CCACCGGCAC CTCCCGCAGG GTGAAGCCGT CCCCGGTGGC GGTGACGCGG AAGACGGTGT
     1501 CGGTGGTGAA GGACCCATCC AGTGCCTCGA TGGCCTCGGC GTCCCCCGGG ACACTGGTGC
     1561 GGTACCGGTA AGCCGTGTCG TCAAGAGTGG CGGCCGCCAT AGACATGTTG GGCGAGTTTA
     1621 CTAATGGAAA AAGACAATTA GCAAAGAGGC TGCATATTAG GAGACGCGGT GAAGATTGGG
     1681 GAGGACAATA GGGTCCGTGC ACCAAAAAGT CCTGACGGCA GCTCTGTTCA ACGCACATCC
     1741 ATCTCTTCCA GCTATGCGTG TGGCACCAGC ACGGATGGAT TGTTGCACCA AAAGGACAAG
     1801 GCGAGATGGA TGCAGGTCGA GGCGATGCGG TGCTATCGGC CCTCGTTGTC GAACGCCACG
     1861 TCGTCCTCTC GGCGACCGTC AATCCTGGAA GGAAATGACC AAGCGTGCAC CCAGCATCCA
     1921 GCATCCAACA TCCAGCACCC AGCACCTAGC ACCCATGATC CAATGGCCGG CATGCAGATC
     1981 AGCGTGGGGA GAGCACCATC TAGCAGCCCC TGGCAGGCCC AGCATTGTGC TCGGATGTGC
     2041 GATAGGCGGT GGGTGCGATA AGGTGGATTA GTGGAGGATG GAGGACTGAG TGGCGGGCAA
     2101 GGGAAGGGGG CGGGAAGATG ACTCACCTTG GGCAGTGGGT GGGGGATGCG GTATAGGGGA
     2161 TGTATGTGGA TGCTGGCGGA GGATAGAAGC TGTAAGCTGA GCTGGTGCCA ACGGTGACGC
     2221 TGTGAGAGTG GTCTCGGCGA CCCTGACGGC GACTCGGCGT TACCCCGTGT GGCACACCGG
     2281 ACGCGCGTCG AGTGACGTTG CTGCTATTGT TGTTACCATC ATCCTCTCCT CCGACAACCA
     2341 TACACTCAGT GCACACCATG CCACTCGAAT CCTGCATGCT TATGTGAGTC CTCCCCTTCC
     2401 CGTGCGCCGC TCTCCAGCTC ACATCCTCGC AGCCATGGAC TCAACCCTAT CTCGGTCTAT
     2461 TCTTTTGATT TATAAGGGAT TTTGCCGATT TCGGCCTATT GGTTAAAAAA TGAGCTGATT
     2521 TAACAAAAAT TTAACGCGAA TTTTAACAAA ATATTAACGC TTACAATTTC CATTCGCCAT
     2581 TCAGGCTGCG CAACTGTTGG GAAGGGCGAT CGGTGCGGGC CTCTTCGCTA TTACGCCAGC
     2641 TGGCGAAAGG GGGATGTGCT GCAAGGCGAT TAAGTTGGGT AACGCCAGGG TTTTCCCAGT
     2701 CACGACGTTG TAAAACGACG GCCAGTGAGC GCGCGTAATA CGACTCACTA TAGGGCGAAT
     2761 TGGGTACCGG GCCCCCCCTC GAGCATTCTA TGCTATACGG TACAAGATTG TGGCTACTAT
     2821 GCAAGCTCCA TAGCGAATGA TCTTACACTG ACCTTGTCGA CCGTTCTGAA TGATTAACAA
     2881 TGGTCGCAAG TGTGGTTGAC CCACCTGCGG GCGCTTCTTA ACTATCTATC ATCGGTATGT
     2941 CAAGTATCAC TCCCTTTAAA CAAAAGAATA AGAGCATAAT ACAGCAGTCT CATCATGGCA
     3001 ACCCTTCGCG CAATGTACAA AAAGCAGCCA GAAGCCCCCA CGCACAAGCA ATAATGTCGT
     3061 GTTCTACCCT GCCATGAACA AGCGTCATGG CCATTAGCGA ACGCCCCAAT ATTCAGCCCC
     3121 ATTCGCCAAG CAAGTTGCCT CGCCCCCTTC CCAGAAGATC ATGGGCATCT CGTCTTCTTC
     3181 TAATTTCGCA TTTTGTGAAG CTCCATTCAT GCACGTCGGC TTCTGGACGA CTCTTATCAT
     3241 ATGCATTGGC CTGCTCGGTG TGAGGATGAG CCACTCCCAC ATGTTTAGAC GGCAGGGGCC
     3301 TCTTGCCACC CGTTGAATTT TTGGTGCGAA GACGTGCCTG GGAACGACCT CCACTTTAAA
     3361 TTTCTCCGTT GTTGCGGTCG CTCCATCCTC CTCACATTTC TTGCCTCCTA AGTCCCATGT
     3421 GCCACACTCG GTGAAAAACG GAGTTTGATA CGGATGAAAT TTCCAGTGAG CTTTTCACAT
     3481 TCTGGAGGTT TCGAAAAAAA TTGTGGGATT TTCTGAATTA ATCCGAGAAT CCGCCCTGCC
     3541 CATCAACCGG AAAGAATTAA ATCCCTCGCA CATTCCTTTC TCCCACCACC TTCTTTATCT
     3601 CTACATTCTT TAACCAAAAC ACCTAGGTGA GTACCCAAAG TCTTTTGACA CCTTTGAAAA
     3661 TCCGCGCCAG TCGTAGGGCA CGTAAAACAA TTCTCGCTGG TGGCTTCTGC AGGTGAAGTC
     3721 GGGGCAGAGT GGAGCTGAGC ATGGTCGACC ACCCACATCA TTCTGTCTTG TTTTTGGCGA
     3781 TGTCTTCCAT GCTTTTGCCC TCATCTGTTG CGTCGACTGC AGAGTACTGT TTTGCCACTA
     3841 CTGAGCTCAA CATGGGCTTG TGTGTGGTGA AGAAAAAAAT TTGGTGGCTC TTGAAAATTT
     3901 TCAACCCATC GGATACATGC CCTTCCAACT CACAACGCCC TAACACTTTA TTGTCCTATC
     3961 ATTGCCTCTT CGCACATGCT AACGATCTCC ACAGAAAACT TCAAAATGGT CTCCAAGGGC
     4021 GAGGAGCTCT TCACCGGCGT CGTCCCCATC CTCGTCGAGC TCGACGGCGA CGTTAACGGC
     4081 CACAAGTTCT CCGTCTCCGG CGAGGGCGAG GGCGACGCCA CCTACGGCAA GCTCACCCTC
     4141 AAGTTCATCT GCACCACCGG CAAGCTCCCC GTCCCCTGGC CCACCCTCGT CACCACCCTC
     4201 TCCTGGGGCG TCCAGTGCTT CGCCCGTTAC CCCGACCACA TGAAGCAGCA CGACTTCTTC
     4261 AAGTCCGCCA TGCCCGAGGG CTACGTCCAG GAGCGTACCA TCTTCTTCAA GGACGACGGC
     4321 AACTACAAGA CCCGTGCCGA GGTCAAGTTC GAGGGCGACA CCCTCGTCAA CCGTATCGAG
     4381 CTCAAGGGCA TCGACTTCAA GGAGGACGGC AACATCCTCG GCCACAAGCT CGAGTACAAC
     4441 TACTTCTCCG ACAACGTCTA CATCACCGCC GACAAGCAGA AGAACGGCAT CAAGGCCAAC
     4501 TTCAAGATCC GTCACAACAT CGAGGACGGC GGCGTCCAGC TCGCCGACCA CTACCAGCAG
     4561 AACACCCCCA TCGGCGACGG CCCCGTCCTC CTCCCCGACA ACCACTACCT CTCCACCCAG
     4621 TCCAAGCTCT CCAAGGACCC CAACGAGAAG CGTGACCACA TGGTCCTCCT CGAGTTCGTC
     4681 ACCGCCGCCG GCATCACTCT CGGCATGGAC GAGCTCTACA AGTAGAAGGT TGAGCGCGTA
     4741 ATAGTGGGTT GGTCTTGTCT CTATCCATTC ATCTGTGAGA CATACTGATT TCAACTTTTT
     4801 CATCAGATAA TAAGGATGGT GTGAGATAAG CAAGGCTGGG TTATGAGGTT TGGGACTAGA
     4861 TGGTGTTTCG CGTCTAAAGG TGAGTCTTCG TTGGTTCAAT CACATTGATC TGATCGCTGA
     4921 TCAATTGTCA GCCTCTGAAT GTGCTCTTGA AGAAAATGGT TGTCTGTAAG AATCCAGAAC
     4981 CAAAAACGGT CATTTCAAGT ATGTATCCTC CGTGAAGTTC CTTTAGCTCT TGCTAATATT
     5041 GGACTTTAGC GTGCTTTAGC CAAAGACAGG GTCGCGAGGT TAAGAGGATG GGCCAGGAAA
     5101 AATCTAAGTT AGATTTGTCA CACAAAGAAA AAGATTGTCT CAGTTTTGGT TTTGTTTGGT
     5161 TTGATTTATG CATAGGAAAT ATTTATGATC GAAATCACTC ATTTCCTGCT TCGTAAATAT
     5221 CATCTACTAT ATGCTTCGTA AATGTCCATC TCCTACATAT TGTGGATATG ATAAATGCAA
     5281 TCCTCTCGTC TACACTCTCG GCTTATGCCT TTGTCTTCTT TGCGCTCCTT TTAGCCTTCT
     5341 TTTTATTCCT AGTCTTCAAG CCCATCACTA GTTCTAGAGC GGCCGCCACC GCGGTGGAGC
     5401 TCCAGCTTTT GTTCCCTTTA GTGAGGGTTA ATTGCGCGCT TGGCGTAATC ATGGTCATAG
     5461 CTGTTTCCTG TGTGAAATTG TTATCCGCTC ACAATTCCAC ACAACATACG AGCCGGAAGC
     5521 ATAAAGTGTA AAGCCTGGGG TGCCTAATGA GTGAGCTAAC TCACATTAAT TGCGTTGCGC
     5581 TCACTGCCCG CTTTCCAGTC GGGAAACCTG TCGTGCCAGC TGCATTAATG AATCGGCCAA
     5641 CGCGCGGGGA GAGGCGGTTT GCGTATTGGG CGCTCTTCCG CTTCCTCGCT CACTGACTCG
     5701 CTGCGCTCGG TCGTTCGGCT GCGGCGAGCG GTATCAGCTC ACTCAAAGGC GGTAATACGG
     5761 TTATCCACAG AATCAGGGGA TAACGCAGGA AAGAACATGT GAGCAAAAGG CCAGCAAAAG
     5821 GCCAGGAACC GTAAAAAGGC CGCGTTGCTG GCGTTTTTCC ATAGGCTCCG CCCCCCTGAC
     5881 GAGCATCACA AAAATCGACG CTCAAGTCAG AGGTGGCGAA ACCCGACAGG ACTATAAAGA
     5941 TACCAGGCGT TTCCCCCTGG AAGCTCCCTC GTGCGCTCTC CTGTTCCGAC CCTGCCGCTT
     6001 ACCGGATACC TGTCCGCCTT TCTCCCTTCG GGAAGCGTGG CGCTTTCTCA TAGCTCACGC
     6061 TGTAGGTATC TCAGTTCGGT GTAGGTCGTT CGCTCCAAGC TGGGCTGTGT GCACGAACCC
     6121 CCCGTTCAGC CCGACCGCTG CGCCTTATCC GGTAACTATC GTCTTGAGTC CAACCCGGTA
     6181 AGACACGACT TATCGCCACT GGCAGCAGCC ACTGGTAACA GGATTAGCAG AGCGAGGTAT
     6241 GTAGGCGGTG CTACAGAGTT CTTGAAGTGG TGGCCTAACT ACGGCTACAC TAGAAGGACA
     6301 GTATTTGGTA TCTGCGCTCT GCTGAAGCCA GTTACCTTCG GAAAAAGAGT TGGTAGCTCT
     6361 TGATCCGGCA AACAAACCAC CGCTGGTAGC GGTGGTTTTT TTGTTTGCAA GCAGCAGATT
     6421 ACGCGCAGAA AAAAAGGATC TCAAGAAGAT CCTTTGATCT TTTCTACGGG GTCTGACGCT
     6481 CAGTGGAACG AAAACTCACG TTAAGGGATT TTGGTCATGA GATTATCAAA AAGGATCTTC
     6541 ACCTAGATCC TTTTAAATTA AAAATGAAGT TTTAAATCAA TCTAAAGTAT ATATGAGTAA
     6601 ACTTGGTCTG ACAGTTACCA ATGCTTAATC AGTGAGGCAC CTATCTCAGC GATCTGTCTA
     6661 TTTCGTTCAT CCATAGTTGC CTGACTCCCC GTCGTGTAGA TAACTACGAT ACGGGAGGGC
     6721 TTACCATCTG GCCCCAGTGC TGCAATGATA CCGCGAGACC CACGCTCACC GGCTCCAGAT
     6781 TTATCAGCAA TAAACCAGCC AGCCGGAAGG GCCGAGCGCA GAAGTGGTCC TGCAACTTTA
     6841 TCCGCCTCCA TCCAGTCTAT TAATTGTTGC CGGGAAGCTA GAGTAAGTAG TTCGCCAGTT
     6901 AATAGTTTGC GCAACGTTGT TGCCATTGCT ACAGGCATCG TGGTGTCACG CTCGTCGTTT
     6961 GGTATGGCTT CATTCAGCTC CGGTTCCCAA CGATCAAGGC GAGTTACATG ATCCCCCATG
     7021 TTGTGCAAAA AAGCGGTTAG CTCCTTCGGT CCTCCGATCG TTGTCAGAAG TAAGTTGGCC
     7081 GCAGTGTTAT CACTCATGGT TATGGCAGCA CTGCATAATT CTCTTACTGT CATGCCATCC
     7141 GTAAGATGCT TTTCTGTGAC TGGTGAGTAC TCAACCAAGT CATTCTGAGA ATAGTGTATG
     7201 CGGCGACCGA GTTGCTCTTG CCCGGCGTCA ATACGGGATA ATACCGCGCC ACATAGCAGA
     7261 ACTTTAAAAG TGCTCATCAT TGGAAAACGT TCTTCGGGGC GAAAACTCTC AAGGATCTTA
     7321 CCGCTGTTGA GATCCAGTTC GATGTAACCC ACTCGTGCAC CCAACTGATC TTCAGCATCT
     7381 TTTACTTTCA CCAGCGTTTC TGGGTGAGCA AAAACAGGAA GGCAAAATGC CGCAAAAAAG
     7441 GGAATAAGGG CGACACGGAA ATGTTGAATA CTCATACTCT TCCTTTTTCA ATATTATTGA
     7501 AGCATTTATC AGGGTTATTG TCTCATGAGC GGATACATAT TTGAATGTAT TTAGAAAAAT
     7561 AAACAAATAG GGGTTCCGCG CACATTTCCC CGAAAAGTGC CACCTCATCA GATCTGCCCA
     7621 TAGACTTCAA ATCATGGAAT TGGACGTTTA TCTTCTTGCT TTGGATATCC ACCCTATCGT
     7681 ACAATCTTGG CACTTTGGAT CATACGAGGC ACTTTGCGGA CTAGGGAATG GTTATCATCA
     7741 ATTTCTTGGA CCTCTCCATG ACACCTGGCA TCGTCGAGCT ACCACAGCCC CCTGAATTCT
     7801 TAAAGGCGAA CCCCCCTTCC TAGGAACCTT GAGCGCTGGA CTGGATGGCA CTCTGAGACC
     7861 GCCTATGCTT AAGGACGCGA GCTTACCCTT CCATTGATGG AAGTCGATCA TTTATGATAA
     7921 TAGAACACGG CGGAACTTGA CTTTACAGGC CAAGGGAAGC AACAGGAGAA GAAGCTAAGG
     7981 TTATAACAGG CTCAGCATAT TTGTATATAC GGTGCCATTC AACGCTGAAC ACTTTGTACT
     8041 CACGGTCTGC CCGTTGAATA ACACCATCTG CTGATGATCA TCCCAATTTG TGAGTCTTAT
     8101 TTGCCATTGA TCCTGGTGTA TAACCGATAC TGAAGCCCTT TAGGTCTGAT CAGTTATAGA
     8161 CGTGGTATAT TCATTCTTCC TAGATTAGCT ATGCCGAAAG AGATGGATAC CTTGATGTGA
     8221 CTGGAATGCC ATGAAGCAGG AGATTGTAGC AGCTCAAATT GGAGAAGGAT GTTGCAACCG
     8281 TCGGCCGTGA AGGTCTTGTC ATATCTTTGT CTGCCTGGGA GAATATGTAC AAGTGCCCCG
     8341 ATGTTACTGA TGGAAAACAT CGTGTGGCGC GCCACGATAC TTGTGTTAAT TAA
//
