>Addgene plasmid #139416 | pGWKS9 | addgene full sequence | sequence record 313809 | Addgene NGS Result
ACCAAACCAGTCTGTGCCAAGTGGATTGCTTATGCATCGAGTGGCGAGCCCACTGACCTCTGGGCCCCTT
TTTTGAACTATAAAAAGCGGCCAAGTCTGATTTCGGTCTCACAATCATCAACATCGACTTCTCTTTTCGC
CTCGATCAACCTAAACAACGGTCACTCAGCCATGAACTGGACAATGGAATATTTCGCCTTGCCTTGGATC
TTTGGCCTCTAGACTCAATCAACGTCAGGATAAAGGTGAGCATAGGTTGCTCACTCACTGTAGCCTTTTT
TTCCCTTCTTCTTGGTCCAGATGGTTCCCAAGGCTCTATAAAGTGTATCTGTCAGTTCCACTTCCTTACT
CCGAAGCGATTCAGAGTTGTAAAGTGCGTCTGACCCCCTGATTATATCTCAAAGTCCCTTCACAAATTCA
GACATGATGCGATAAAGTGCCGGATTGTCATTCGCGTCTTGTGACTGTATAGAAAGTGCCGGCATCCTCT
TTTCTTTTCCTCTTTGGCCGAGCGACTCAGAGTTGTGAAGCCTGCTGGTATCTGTCTGTTCCCTTGCCCT
GATAAAGAATATCGAAGAGCATTTCTTTGATTCACAATACGTTGACGAATGGTGTGATGGATCCTAAGCA
GCGCCAGCCCTTTGAACTTGTGTCGAAAAAAAAAAAAAAACAGCATATGATACGTAAAGGGAAGAAAAGG
ATGGAGCTGACTGTTTTGACAGGCATAATTTTGAGCGTGCTTCATTGGCCGGTTTATCTGTATTAACACG
GAAGAGATGTAGAAACTAGCTTCCTGGTTTCAGAGACAAGGAGCCATGAAGATCCTGAGGATTCAACGGC
GTTGCTGAGGGTGGGAAGGATGGTATTGTTGTCTGTAGATAGATTAATGGGCATATAATGTCAAAAAAGA
TGATTGACACGATGTCTGTCTCGAATTCGCAGTGTGCTAAAATTGTATCACTTCTCTAATATGTATATAT
ACACCCTCTAAGGAAAATTAACCCCTTACCGCCTTCACGAATTCTTAGGGGCAGGGCATGCTCATGTAGA
GCGCCTGCTCGCCGTCCGAGGCGGTGCCGTCGTACAGGGCGGTGTCCAGGCCGCAGAGGGTGAACCCCAT
CCGCCGGTACGCGTGGATAGCCGGTGCGTTAACGTTGGTGACCTCCAGCCAGAGGTGCCCGGCGCCCCGC
TCGCGGGCGAACTCCGTCGCGAGCCCCATCAACGCGCGCCCGACCCCGTGCCCCCGGTGCTCCGGGGCGA
CCTCGATGTCCTCGACGGTCAGCCGGCGGTTCCAGCCGGAGTACGAGACGACCACGAAGCCCGCCAGGTC
GCCGTCGTCCCCGTACGCGACGAACGTCCGGGAGTCCGGGTCGCCGTCCTCCCCGTCGTCCGATTCGTCG
TCCGATTCGTCGTCGGGGAACACCTTGGTCAGGGGCGGGTCCACCGGCACCTCCCGCAGGGTGAAGCCGT
CCCCGGTGGCGGTGACGCGGAAGACGGTGTCGGTGGTGAAGGACCCATCCAGTGCCTCGATGGCCTCGGC
GTCCCCCGGGACACTGGTGCGGTACCGGTAAGCCGTGTCGTCAAGAGTGGCGGCCGCCATAGACATGTTG
GGCGAGTTTACTAATGGAAAAAGACAATTAGCAAAGAGGCTGCATATTAGGAGACGCGGTGAAGATTGGG
GAGGACAATAGGGTCCGTGCACCAAAAAGTCCTGACGGCAGCTCTGTTCAACGCACATCCATCTCTTCCA
GCTATGCGTGTGGCACCAGCACGGATGGATTGTTGCACCAAAAGGACAAGGCGAGATGGATGCAGGTCGA
GGCGATGCGGTGCTATCGGCCCTCGTTGTCGAACGCCACGTCGTCCTCTCGGCGACCGTCAATCCTGGAA
GGAAATGACCAAGCGTGCACCCAGCATCCAGCATCCAACATCCAGCACCCAGCACCTAGCACCCATGATC
CAATGGCCGGCATGCAGATCAGCGTGGGGAGAGCACCATCTAGCAGCCCCTGGCAGGCCCAGCATTGTGC
TCGGATGTGCGATAGGCGGTGGGTGCGATAAGGTGGATTAGTGGAGGATGGAGGACTGAGTGGCGGGCAA
GGGAAGGGGGCGGGAAGATGACTCACCTTGGGCAGTGGGTGGGGGATGCGGTATAGGGGATGTATGTGGA
TGCTGGCGGAGGATAGAAGCTGTAAGCTGAGCTGGTGCCAACGGTGACGCTGTGAGAGTGGTCTCGGCGA
CCCTGACGGCGACTCGGCGTTACCCCGTGTGGCACACCGGACGCGCGTCGAGTGACGTTGCTGCTATTGT
TGTTACCATCATCCTCTCCTCCGACAACCATACACTCAGTGCACACCATGCCACTCGAATCCTGCATGCT
TATGTGAGTCCTCCCCTTCCCGTGCGCCGCTCTCCAGCTCACATCCTCGCAGCCATGGACTCAACCCTAT
CTCGGTCTATTCTTTTGATTTATAAGGGATTTTGCCGATTTCGGCCTATTGGTTAAAAAAATGAGCTGAT
TTAACAAAAATTTAACGCGAATTTTAACAAAATATTAACGCTTACAATTTCCATTCGCCATTCAGGCTGC
GCAACTGTTGGGAAGGGCGATCGGTGCGGGCCTCTTCGCTATTACGCCAGCTGGCGAAAGGGGGATGTGC
TGCAAGGCGATTAAGTTGGGTAACGCCAGGGTTTTCCCAGTCACGACGTTGTAAAACGACGGCCAGTGAG
CGCGCGTAATACGACTCACTATAGGGCGAATTGGGTACCGGGCCCCCCCTCGAGCATTCTATGCTATACG
GTACAAGATTGTGGCTACTATGCAAGCTCCATAGCGAATGATCTTACACTGACCTTGTCGACCGTTCTGA
ATGATTAACAATGGTCGCAAGTGTGGTTGACCCACCTGCGGGCGCTTCTTAACTATCTATCATCGGTATG
TCAAGTATCACTCCCTTTAAACAAAAGAATAAGAGCATAATACAGCAGTCTCATCATGGCAACCCTTCGC
GCAATGTACAAAAAGCAGCCAGAAGCCCCCACGCACAAGCAATAATGTCGTGTTCTACCCTGCCATGAAC
AAGCGTCATGGCCATTAGCGAACGCCCCAATATTCAGCCCCATTCGCCAAGCAAGTTGCCTCGCCCCCTT
CCCAGAAGATCATGGGCATCTCGTCTTCTTCTAATTTCGCATTTTGTGAAGCTCCATTCATGCACGTCGG
CTTCTGGACGACTCTTATCATATGCATTGGCCTGCTCGGTGTGAGGATGAGCCACTCCCACATGTTTAGA
CGGCAGGGGCCTCTTGCCACCCGTTGAATTTTTGGTGCGAAGACGTGCCTGGGAACGACCTCCACTTTAA
ATTTCTCCGTTGTTGCGGTCGCTCCATCCTCCTCACATTTCTTGCCTCCTAAGTCCCATGTGCCACACTC
GGTGAAAAACGGAGTTTGATACGGATGAAATTTCCAGTGAGCTTTTCACATTCTGGAGGTTTCGAAAAAA
ATTGTGGGATTTTCTGAATTAATCCGAGAATCCGCCCTGCCCATCAACCGGAAAGAATTAAATCCCTCGC
ACATTCCTTTCTCCCACCACCTTCTTTATCTCTACATTCTTTAACCAAAACACCTAGGTGAGTACCCAAA
GTCTTTTGACACCTTTGAAAATCCGCGCCAGTCGTAGGGCACGTAAAACAATTCTCGCTGGTGGCTTCTG
CAGGTGAAGTCGGGGCAGAGTGGAGCTGAGCATGGTCGACCACCCACATCATTCTGTCTTGTTTTTGGCG
ATGTCTTCCATGCTTTTGCCCTCATCTGTTGCGTCGACTGCAGAGTACTGTTTTGCCACTACTGAGCTCA
ACATGGGCTTGTGTGTGGTGAAGAAAAAAATTTGGTGGCTCTTGAAAATTTTCAACCCATCGGATACATG
CCCTTCCAACTCACAACGCCCTAACACTTTATTGTCCTATCATTGCCTCTTCGCACATGCTAACGATCTC
CACAGAAAACTTCAAAATGGTCTCCAAGGGCGAGGAGCTCTTCACCGGCGTCGTCCCCATCCTCGTCGAG
CTCGACGGCGACGTTAACGGCCACAAGTTCTCCGTCTCCGGCGAGGGCGAGGGCGACGCCACCTACGGCA
AGCTCACCCTCAAGTTCATCTGCACCACCGGCAAGCTCCCCGTCCCCTGGCCCACCCTCGTCACCACCCT
CTCCTGGGGCGTCCAGTGCTTCGCCCGTTACCCCGACCACATGAAGCAGCACGACTTCTTCAAGTCCGCC
ATGCCCGAGGGCTACGTCCAGGAGCGTACCATCTTCTTCAAGGACGACGGCAACTACAAGACCCGTGCCG
AGGTCAAGTTCGAGGGCGACACCCTCGTCAACCGTATCGAGCTCAAGGGCATCGACTTCAAGGAGGACGG
CAACATCCTCGGCCACAAGCTCGAGTACAACTACTTCTCCGACAACGTCTACATCACCGCCGACAAGCAG
AAGAACGGCATCAAGGCCAACTTCAAGATCCGTCACAACATCGAGGACGGCGGCGTCCAGCTCGCCGACC
ACTACCAGCAGAACACCCCCATCGGCGACGGCCCCGTCCTCCTCCCCGACAACCACTACCTCTCCACCCA
GTCCAAGCTCTCCAAGGACCCCAACGAGAAGCGTGACCACATGGTCCTCCTCGAGTTCGTCACCGCCGCC
GGCATCACTCTCGGCATGGACGAGCTCTACAAGTAGAAGGTTGAGCGCGTAATAGTGGGTTGGTCTTGTC
TCTATCCATTCATCTGTGAGACATACTGATTTCAACTTTTTCATCAGATAATAAGGATGGTGTGAGATAA
GCAAGGCTGGGTTATGAGGTTTGGGACTAGATGGTGTTTCGCGTCTAAAGGTGAGTCTTCGTTGGTTCAA
TCACATTGATCTGATCGCTGATCAATTGTCAGCCTCTGAATGTGCTCTTGAAGAAAATGGTTGTCTGTAA
GAATCCAGAACCAAAAACGGTCATTTCAAGTATGTATCCTCCGTGAAGTTCCTTTAGCTCTTGCTAATAT
TGGACTTTAGCGTGCTTTAGCCAAAGACAGGGTCGCGAGGTTAAGAGGATGGGCCAGGAAAAATCTAAGT
TAGATTTGTCACACAAAGAAAAAGATTGTCTCAGTTTTGGTTTTGTTTGGTTTGATTTATGCATAGGAAA
TATTTATGATCGAAATCACTCATTTCCTGCTTCGTAAATATCATCTACTATATGCTTCGTAAATGTCCAT
CTCCTACATATTGTGGATATGATAAATGCAATCCTCTCGTCTACACTCTCGGCTTATGCCTTTGTCTTCT
TTGCGCTCCTTTTAGCCTTCTTTTTATTCCTAGTCTTCAAGCCCATCACTAGTTCTAGAGCGGCCGCCAC
CGCGGTGGAGCTCCAGCTTTTGTTCCCTTTAGTGAGGGTTAATTGCGCGCTTGGCGTAATCATGGTCATA
GCTGTTTCCTGTGTGAAATTGTTATCCGCTCACAATTCCACACAACATACGAGCCGGAAGCATAAAGTGT
AAAGCCTGGGGTGCCTAATGAGTGAGCTAACTCACATTAATTGCGTTGCGCTCACTGCCCGCTTTCCAGT
CGGGAAACCTGTCGTGCCAGCTGCATTAATGAATCGGCCAACGCGCGGGGAGAGGCGGTTTGCGTATTGG
GCGCTCTTCCGCTTCCTCGCTCACTGACTCGCTGCGCTCGGTCGTTCGGCTGCGGCGAGCGGTATCAGCT
CACTCAAAGGCGGTAATACGGTTATCCACAGAATCAGGGGATAACGCAGGAAAGAACATGTGAGCAAAAG
GCCAGCAAAAGGCCAGGAACCGTAAAAAGGCCGCGTTGCTGGCGTTTTTCCATAGGCTCCGCCCCCCTGA
CGAGCATCACAAAAATCGACGCTCAAGTCAGAGGTGGCGAAACCCGACAGGACTATAAAGATACCAGGCG
TTTCCCCCTGGAAGCTCCCTCGTGCGCTCTCCTGTTCCGACCCTGCCGCTTACCGGATACCTGTCCGCCT
TTCTCCCTTCGGGAAGCGTGGCGCTTTCTCATAGCTCACGCTGTAGGTATCTCAGTTCGGTGTAGGTCGT
TCGCTCCAAGCTGGGCTGTGTGCACGAACCCCCCGTTCAGCCCGACCGCTGCGCCTTATCCGGTAACTAT
CGTCTTGAGTCCAACCCGGTAAGACACGACTTATCGCCACTGGCAGCAGCCACTGGTAACAGGATTAGCA
GAGCGAGGTATGTAGGCGGTGCTACAGAGTTCTTGAAGTGGTGGCCTAACTACGGCTACACTAGAAGAAC
AGTATTTGGTATCTGCGCTCTGCTGAAGCCAGTTACCTTCGGAAAAAGAGTTGGTAGCTCTTGATCCGGC
AAACAAACCACCGCTGGTAGCGGTGGTTTTTTTGTTTGCAAGCAGCAGATTACGCGCAGAAAAAAAGGAT
CTCAAGAAGATCCTTTGATCTTTTCTACGGGGTCTGACGCTCAGTGGAACGAAAACTCACGTTAAGGGAT
TTTGGTCATGAGATTATCAAAAAGGATCTTCACCTAGATCCTTTTAAATTAAAAATGAAGTTTTAAATCA
ATCTAAAGTATATATGAGTAAACTTGGTCTGACAGTTACCAATGCTTAATCAGTGAGGCACCTATCTCAG
CGATCTGTCTATTTCGTTCATCCATAGTTGCCTGACTCCCCGTCGTGTAGATAACTACGATACGGGAGGG
CTTACCATCTGGCCCCAGTGCTGCAATGATACCGCGAGACCCACGCTCACCGGCTCCAGATTTATCAGCA
ATAAACCAGCCAGCCGGAAGGGCCGAGCGCAGAAGTGGTCCTGCAACTTTATCCGCCTCCATCCAGTCTA
TTAATTGTTGCCGGGAAGCTAGAGTAAGTAGTTCGCCAGTTAATAGTTTGCGCAACGTTGTTGCCATTGC
TACAGGCATCGTGGTGTCACGCTCGTCGTTTGGTATGGCTTCATTCAGCTCCGGTTCCCAACGATCAAGG
CGAGTTACATGATCCCCCATGTTGTGCAAAAAAGCGGTTAGCTCCTTCGGTCCTCCGATCGTTGTCAGAA
GTAAGTTGGCCGCAGTGTTATCACTCATGGTTATGGCAGCACTGCATAATTCTCTTACTGTCATGCCATC
CGTAAGATGCTTTTCTGTGACTGGTGAGTACTCAACCAAGTCATTCTGAGAATAGTGTATGCGGCGACCG
AGTTGCTCTTGCCCGGCGTCAATACGGGATAATACCGCGCCACATAGCAGAACTTTAAAAGTGCTCATCA
TTGGAAAACGTTCTTCGGGGCGAAAACTCTCAAGGATCTTACCGCTGTTGAGATCCAGTTCGATGTAACC
CACTCGTGCACCCAACTGATCTTCAGCATCTTTTACTTTCACCAGCGTTTCTGGGTGAGCAAAAACAGGA
AGGCAAAATGCCGCAAAAAAGGGAATAAGGGCGACACGGAAATGTTGAATACTCATACTCTTCCTTTTTC
AATATTATTGAAGCATTTATCAGGGTTATTGTCTCATGAGCGGATACATATTTGAATGTATTTAGAAAAA
TAAACAAATAGGGGTTCCGCGCACATTTCCCCGAAAAGTGCCACCTGACGCGCCCTGTAGCGGCAAGATC
TGCCCATAGACTTCAAATCATGGAATTGGACGTTTATCTTCTTGCTTTGGATATCCACCCTATCGTACAA
TCTTGGCACTTTGGATCATACGAGGCACTTTGCGGACTAGGGAATGGTTATCATCAATTTCTTGGACCTC
TCCATGACACCTGGCATCGTCGAGCTACCACAGCCCCCTGAATTCTTAAAGGCGAACCCCCCTTCCTAGG
AACCTTGAGCGCTGGACTGGATGGCACTCTGAGACCGCCTATGCTTAAGGACGCGAGCTTACCCTTCCAT
TGATGGAAGTCGATCATTTATGATAATAGAACACGGCGGAACTTGACTTTACAGGCCAAGGGAAGCAACA
GGAGAAGAAGCTAAGGTTATAACAGGCTCAGCATATTTGTATATACGGTGCCATTCAACGCTGAACACTT
TGTACTCACGGTCTGCCCGTTGAATAACACCATCTGCTGATGATCATCCCAATTTGTGAGTCTTATTTGC
CATTGATCCTGGTGTATAACCGATACTGAAGCCCTTTAGGTCTGATCAGTTATAGACGTGGTATATTCAT
TCTTCCTAGATTAGCTATGCCGAAAGAGATGGATACCTTGATGTGACTGGAATGCCATGAAGCAGGAGAT
TGTAGCAGCTCAAATTGGAGAAGGATGTTGCAACCGTCGGCCGTGAAGGTCTTGTCATATCTTTGTCTGC
CTGGGAGAATATGTACAAGTGCCCCGATGTTACTGATGGAAAACATCGTGTGGCGCGCCACGATACTTGT
GTTAATTAA
Features (pLannotate 1.2.2; 16 found; start..end, strand, type, name):
   1027..1590    -  CDS            NrsR: nourseothricin acetyltransferase; Streptomyces noursei nat1; confers resistance to nourseothricin
   2439..2570    +  rep_origin     M13 ori (fragment): M13 bacteriophage origin of replication; arrow indicates direction of (+) strand synthesis
   2574..2729    -  CDS            lacZα (fragment): LacZα fragment of β-galactosidase; lacZ fragment
   2737..2755    +  promoter       T7 promoter: promoter for bacteriophage T7 RNA polymerase
   2764..2784    -  misc_feature   MCS (fragment): pBluescript multiple cloning site
   4007..4723    +  CDS            mTurquoise2: mTurquoise2 is a basic (constitutively fluorescent) cyan fluorescent protein published in 2012, derived from Aequorea victoria. It is reported to be a rapidly-maturing monomer with very low acid sensitivity.
   5367..5403    -  misc_feature   MCS (fragment): pBluescript multiple cloning site
   5416..5434    -  promoter       T3 promoter: promoter for bacteriophage T3 RNA polymerase
   5479..5495    -  protein_bind   lac operator: The lac repressor binds to the lac operator to inhibit transcription in E. coli. This inhibition can be relieved by adding lactose or isopropyl-β-D-thiogalactopyranoside (IPTG). lac repressor encoded by lacI
   5503..5533    -  promoter       lac promoter: promoter for the E. coli lac operon
   5548..5569    -  protein_bind   CAP binding site: CAP binding activates transcription in the presence of cAMP. E. coli catabolite activator protein
   5582..5674    -  CDS            lacI (fragment): lac repressor; lacI; The lac repressor binds to the lac operator to inhibit transcription in E. coli. This inhibition can be relieved by adding lactose or isopropyl-β-D-thiogalactopyranoside (IPTG).
   5857..6445    -  rep_origin     ori: high-copy-number ColE1/pMB1/pBR322/pUC origin of replication
   6616..7476    -  CDS            AmpR: β-lactamase; bla; confers resistance to ampicillin, carbenicillin, and related antibiotics
   7477..7581    -  promoter       AmpR promoter: bla
   7608..7624    +  rep_origin     f1 ori (fragment): f1 bacteriophage origin of replication; arrow indicates direction of (+) strand synthesis
