[The description below was written by a language model from this plasmid's Addgene catalogue record, the feature table of its GenBank file and pLannotate feature annotations shown in this document.]
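Description:
pGWKS9 is a fluorescent-protein expression plasmid for the encapsulated fungal pathogen Cryptococcus neoformans, built on the pBluescript II SK(-) backbone and catalogued as a yeast expression vector. In E. coli it is maintained as a high-copy plasmid through the pUC/ColE1-type origin and selected with ampicillin via the bla β-lactamase gene. Remnants of the pBluescript cloning region remain, including the lac promoter and operator, a split lacZα fragment, T7 and T3 promoters, and only fragments of the phage f1/M13 origin. The depositor's annotated record is about 8.4 kb, and the repository's sequencing result differs from it by only a few bases.

The payload sits in the interrupted multiple cloning site and consists of a Cryptococcus codon-optimised mTurquoise2 coding sequence, a bright monomeric cyan fluorescent protein derived from Aequorea victoria GFP, driven by the TEF1 promoter and followed by the ADE6 terminator. A separate NAT cassette, in which the ACT1 promoter drives the Streptomyces noursei nourseothricin acetyltransferase gene with a TRP1 terminator, provides nourseothricin selection of fungal transformants. Two 750 bp segments annotated as "Safe Haven" arms, labelled for the CNAG_00777 and CNAG_00778 sides, are also present. Such arms are normally used to direct homologous integration into an intergenic locus where insertion is not expected to disrupt neighbouring genes, although the record does not describe how the plasmid is linearised or delivered. The plasmid was assembled by Gibson cloning. It is one of a set of tools that extends the range of fluorescent proteins usable in C. neoformans, and it serves as a cyan marker for imaging.
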