Addgene plasmid #139416: pGWKS9
Purpose: Fluoroescent marker for use in Cryptococcus neoformans. Contains a codon optimised mTurquoise2 marker.
Depositing lab: James Fraser. Depositing organization: University of Queensland. Publication: Broadening the spectrum of fluorescent protein tools for use in the encapsulated human fungal pathogen Cryptococcus neoformans. Spencer GWK, Chua SMH, Erpf PE, Wizrah MSI, Dyba TG, Condon ND, Fraser JA. Fungal Genet Biol. 2020 May;138:103365. doi: 10.1016/j.fgb.2020.103365. Epub 2020 Mar 4. PubMed 32145317.
Backbone
  Vector backbone: pBlueScript II SK(-)
  Backbone manufacturer: Stratagene
  Vector type: Yeast Expression
  Selectable markers: Nourseothricin
Growth in bacteria
  Bacterial resistance: Ampicillin, 100 μg/mL
  Growth temperature: 37°C
  Growth strain: DH5alpha
  Copy number: High Copy
Gene/Insert
  Gene/Insert name: mTurquoise2 (alt name: Noureothricin (NAT))
  Species: Synthetic, Aequorea victoria, Streptomyces noursei
  Promoter: TEF1
  Cloning method: Gibson Cloning
Terms and licenses: Academic/Nonprofit Terms; Industry Terms: Not Available to Industry
Depositor comments: Contains the codon optimised mTurquoise2 marker in the multicloning site of pBlueScript II SK-.
How to cite: pGWKS9 was a gift from James Fraser (Addgene plasmid # 139416 ; http://n2t.net/addgene:139416 ; RRID:Addgene_139416)
